Addgene plasmid #116042: PB-PGK-Cit-tvmvs-DHFR
Purpose: Reporter plasmid for measuring protease activity
Depositing lab: Michael Elowitz. Depositing organization: California Institute of Technology. Publication: Programmable protein circuits in living cells. Gao XJ, Chong LS, Kim MS, Elowitz MB. Science. 2018 Sep 21;361(6408):1252-1258. doi: 10.1126/science.aat5062. PubMed 30237357.
Backbone
  Vector backbone: PB-PGK
  Vector type: Mammalian Expression
Growth in bacteria
  Bacterial resistance: Ampicillin, 100 μg/mL
  Growth temperature: 37°C
  Growth strain: DH5alpha
  Copy number: High Copy
Gene/Insert
  Gene/Insert name: Cit-tvmvs-DHFR
  Species: Synthetic
  Cloning method: Gibson Cloning
Terms and licenses: Academic/Nonprofit Terms; Industry Terms: Not Available to Industry
How to cite: PB-PGK-Cit-tvmvs-DHFR was a gift from Michael Elowitz (Addgene plasmid # 116042 ; http://n2t.net/addgene:116042 ; RRID:Addgene_116042)
