[The description below was written by a language model from this plasmid's Addgene catalogue record and pLannotate feature annotations shown in this document.]
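Description:
PB-PGK-Cit-tvmvs-DHFR is a mammalian expression plasmid built on the PB-PGK backbone and deposited as a reporter for measuring protease activity. It is propagated in E. coli as a high-copy plasmid through a ColE1/pUC-type origin and selected with ampicillin via the β-lactamase gene. An f1 phage origin and remnants of a lac cloning region (lacZα fragment, lac promoter/operator, CAP site, a short lacI fragment) are also present as backbone carry-over. The "PB" prefix suggests a piggyBac transposon design, but the feature table does not annotate transposon terminal repeats, so this cannot be confirmed from the record. The short matches to the phage lambda portal protein that flank the mammalian cassettes are likely stuffer or incidental annotation hits.

The payload is a synthetic fusion driven by the mouse PGK promoter and terminated by the bGH polyadenylation signal. It consists of the yellow fluorescent protein Citrine followed by E. coli dihydrofolate reductase (folA). A short unannotated gap lies between the two coding regions, and the construct name indicates that this gap holds a TVMV protease cleavage site. DHFR is presumably used here as a destabilising domain, although the record does not state this. In that arrangement, cleavage at the linker by TVMV protease would separate Citrine from DHFR and change the fluorescence level, giving a readout of protease activity in living cells.

A second cassette places the Sh ble gene under both the SV40 early promoter and the bacterial EM7 promoter, followed by a WPRE fragment and the SV40 poly(A) signal. This confers Zeocin/bleomycin resistance for selecting stably modified mammalian cells.
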