Features (pLannotate 1.2.2; 21 found; start..end, strand, type, name):
      1..105     -  promoter       AmpR promoter: bla
    158..586     -  rep_origin     f1 ori (sequence partly withheld): f1 bacteriophage origin of replication; arrow indicates direction of (+) strand synthesis
    591..746     -  CDS            lacZα (fragment): LacZα fragment of β-galactosidase; lacZ fragment
    748..867     +  CDS            B (fragment): PORTL_LAMBD - Experimental evidence at protein level: Swiss-Prot protein existence level 1. Forms the portal vertex of the capsid (PubMed:6228056, PubMed:6232391). This portal plays critical roles in head assembly, genome packaging, neck/tail attachment, and genome ejection (Probable). The portal protein multimerizes as a single ring-shaped homododecamer arranged around a central channel (PubMed:6232391). Binds to the terminase subunits to form the packaging machine (PubMed:7799432). From Escherichia phage lambda (Bacteriophage lambda).
   1414..1913    +  promoter       PGK promoter: mouse phosphoglycerate kinase 1 promoter
   1947..2660    +  CDS            Citrine: Citrine is a basic (constitutively fluorescent) yellow fluorescent protein published in 2001, derived from Aequorea victoria. It has moderate acid sensitivity.
   2709..3182    +  CDS            folA: DYR_ECOLI - Also known as tmrA. Experimental evidence at protein level: Swiss-Prot protein existence level 1. Key enzyme in folate metabolism. Catalyzes an essential reaction for de novo glycine and purine synthesis, and for DNA precursor synthesis. From Escherichia coli (strain K12).
   3218..3425    +  polyA_signal   bGH poly(A) signal: bovine growth hormone polyadenylation signal
   3463..3792    +  promoter       SV40 promoter: SV40 enhancer and early promoter
   3840..3887    +  promoter       EM7 promoter: synthetic bacterial promoter&nbsp
   3906..4280    +  CDS            BleoR: antibiotic-binding protein; Sh ble from Streptoalloteichus hindustanus; confers resistance to bleomycin, phleomycin, and Zeocin™
   4287..4393    +  misc_feature   WPRE (fragment): woodchuck hepatitis virus posttranscriptional regulatory element
   4402..4523    +  polyA_signal   SV40 poly(A) signal: SV40 polyadenylation signal
   4541..4633    +  ncRNA          G-CSF SLDE: Accession: RF00183 - G-CSF factor stem-loop destabilising element (SLDE)
   5330..5797    +  CDS            B (fragment): PORTL_LAMBD - Experimental evidence at protein level: Swiss-Prot protein existence level 1. Forms the portal vertex of the capsid (PubMed:6228056, PubMed:6232391). This portal plays critical roles in head assembly, genome packaging, neck/tail attachment, and genome ejection (Probable). The portal protein multimerizes as a single ring-shaped homododecamer arranged around a central channel (PubMed:6232391). Binds to the terminase subunits to form the packaging machine (PubMed:7799432). From Escherichia phage lambda (Bacteriophage lambda).
   5835..5851    -  protein_bind   lac operator: The lac repressor binds to the lac operator to inhibit transcription in E. coli. This inhibition can be relieved by adding lactose or isopropyl-β-D-thiogalactopyranoside (IPTG). lac repressor encoded by lacI
   5859..5889    -  promoter       lac promoter: promoter for the E. coli lac operon
   5904..5925    -  protein_bind   CAP binding site: CAP binding activates transcription in the presence of cAMP. E. coli catabolite activator protein
   5938..6030    -  CDS            lacI (fragment): lac repressor; lacI; The lac repressor binds to the lac operator to inhibit transcription in E. coli. This inhibition can be relieved by adding lactose or isopropyl-β-D-thiogalactopyranoside (IPTG).
   6213..6801    -  rep_origin     ori: high-copy-number ColE1/pMB1/pBR322/pUC origin of replication
   6972..7832    -  CDS            AmpR: β-lactamase; bla; confers resistance to ampicillin, carbenicillin, and related antibiotics
>Addgene plasmid #116042 | PB-PGK-Cit-tvmvs-DHFR | addgene full sequence | sequence record 225374 | Addgene NGS Result
ACTCTTCCTTTTTCAATATTATTGAAGCATTTATCAGGGTTATTGTCTCATGAGCGGATACATATTTGAA
TGTATTTAGAAAAATAAACAAATAGGGGTTCCGCGCACATTTCCCCGAAAAGTGCCACCTAAATTGTAAG
CGTTAATATTTTGTTAAAATTCGCGTTAAATTTTTGTTAAATCAGCTCATTTTTTAACCAATAGGCCGAA
ATCGGCAAAATCCCTTATAAATCAAAAGAATAGACCGAGATAGGGT
[37 nt withheld, positions 257-293]
AAAGAACGTGGACTCCAACGTCAAAGG
[49 nt withheld, positions 321-369]
T
[91 nt withheld, positions 371-461]
G
[124 nt withheld, positions 463-586]
CCCATTCGCCATTCAGGCTGCGCAACTGTTGGGAAGGGCGATCGGTGCGGGCCTCTTCGCTATTACGCCA
GCTGGCGAAAGGGGGATGTGCTGCAAGGCGATTAAGTTGGGTAACGCCAGGGTTTTCCCAGTCACGACGT
TGTAAAACGACGGCCAGTGAGCGCGCCTCGTTCATTCACGTTTTTGAACCCGTGGAGGACGGGCAGACTC
GCGGTGCAAATGTGTTTTACAGCGTGATGGAGCAGATGAAGATGCTCGACACGCTGCAGAACACGCAGCT
AGATTAACCCTAGAAAGATAATCATATTGTGACGTACGTTAAAGATAATCATGTGTAAAATTGACGCATG
TGTTTTATCGGTCTGTATATCGAGGTTTATTTATTAATTTGAATAGATATTAAGTTTTATTATATTTACA
CTTACATACTAATAATAAATTCAACAAACAATTTATTTATGTTTATTTATTTATTAAAAAAAACAAAAAC
TCAAAATTTCTTCTATAAAGTAACAAAACTTTTATGAGGGACAGCCCCCCCCCAAAGCCCCCAGGGATGT
AATTACGTCCCTCCCCCGCTAGGGGGCAGCAGCGAGCCGCCCGGGGCTCCGCTCCGGTCCGGCGCTCCCC
CCGCATCCCCGAGCCGGCAGCGTGCGGGGACAGCCCGGGCACGGGGAAGGTGGCACGGGATCGCTTTCCT
CTGAACGCTTCTCGCTGCTCTTTGAGCCTGCAGACACCTGGGGGGATACGGGGAAAAGGCCTCCACGGCC
ACTAGTAGGCGTTTTGCGCTGCTTCGCGATGTACGGGCCAGATATACGCGTTCTACCGGGTAGGGGAGGC
GCTTTTCCCAAGGCAGTCTGGAGCATGCGCTTTAGCAGCCCCGCTGGGCACTTGGCGCTACACAAGTGGC
CTCTGGCCTCGCACACATTCCACATCCACCGGTAGGCGCCAACCGGCTCCGTTCTTTGGTGGCCCCTTCG
CGCCACCTTCTACTCCTCCCCTAGTCAGGAAGTTCCCCCCCGCCCCGCAGCTCGCGTCGTGCAGGACGTG
ACAAATGGAAGTAGCACGTCTCATTAGTCTCGTGCAGATGGACAGCACCGCTGAGCAATGGAAGCGGGTA
GGCCTTTGGGGCAGCGGCCAATAGCAGCTTTGCTCCTTCGCTTTCTGGGCTCAGAGGCTGGGAAGGGGTG
GGTCCGGGGGCGGGCTCAGGGGCGGGCTCAGGGGCGGGGCGGGCGCCCGAAGGTCCTCCGGAGGCCCGGC
ATTCTGCACGCTTCAAAAGCGCACGTCTGCCGCGCTGTTCTCCTCTTCCTCATCTCCGGGCCTTTCGACC
TGCAGCCCAAGCTTCGCCACCATGGGATCCGTGAGCAAGGGCGAGGAGCTGTTCACCGGGGTGGTGCCCA
TCCTGGTCGAGCTGGACGGCGACGTAAACGGCCACAAGTTCAGCGTGTCCGGCGAGGGCGAGGGCGATGC
CACCTACGGCAAGCTGACCCTGAAGTTCATCTGCACCACCGGCAAGCTGCCCGTGCCCTGGCCCACCCTC
GTGACCACCTTCGGCTACGGCCTGATGTGCTTCGCCCGCTACCCCGACCACATGAAGCAGCACGACTTCT
TCAAGTCCGCCATGCCCGAAGGCTACGTCCAGGAGCGCACCATCTTCTTCAAGGACGACGGCAACTACAA
GACCCGCGCCGAGGTGAAGTTCGAGGGCGACACCCTGGTGAACCGCATCGAGCTGAAGGGCATCGACTTC
AAGGAGGACGGCAACATCCTGGGGCACAAGCTGGAGTACAACTACAACAGCCACAACGTCTATATCATGG
CCGACAAGCAGAAGAACGGCATCAAGGTGAACTTCAAGATCCGCCACAACATCGAGGACGGCAGCGTGCA
GCTCGCCGACCACTACCAGCAGAACACCCCCATCGGCGACGGCCCCGTGCTGCTGCCCGACAACCACTAC
CTGAGCTACCAGTCCGCCCTGAGCAAAGACCCCAACGAGAAGCGCGATCACATGGTCCTGCTGGAGTTCG
TGACCGCCGCCGGGATCACTCTCGGCATGGACGAGCTGTACAAGGGTGGGTCCGGTCTCGAGACGGTTAG
ATTCCAGAGTGGGAGCGGATCGATATCACTGATCGCTGCACTCGCGGTTGATTATGTAATAGGCATGGAA
AACGCGATGCCCTGGAACCTGCCAGCAGACCTCGCATGGTTTAAGCGGAACACTCTGAATAAGCCAGTCA
TTATGGGCCGACATACGTGGGAAAGCATTGGACGCCCACTGCCAGGAAGGAAGAATATAATCCTGTCATC
ACAGCCGTCCACGGACGATAGAGTCACTTGGGTAAAATCCGTTGACGAAGCCATAGCTGCCTGTGGTGAT
GTGCCTGAGATAATGGTAATAGGAGGAGGGCGGGTAATCGAACAATTTCTGCCTAAAGCCCAGAAGCTGT
ACCTTACCCATATTGACGCGGAAGTAGAGGGCGACACACATTTCCCAGATTATGAGCCAGATGATTGGGA
GAGCGTTTTCTCCGAATTTCATGATGCAGACGCCCAGAATAGCCACAGCTACTGCTTTGAAATATTGGAG
CGCCGATGAAGCTAGCGAATTCGAATTTAAATCGGCCTCGACTGTGCCTTCTAGTTGCCAGCCATCTGTT
GTTTGCCCCTCCCCCGTGCCTTCCTTGACCCTGGAAGGTGCCACTCCCACTGTCCTTTCCTAATAAAATG
AGGAAATTGCATCGCATTGTCTGAGTAGGTGTCATTCTATTCTGGGGGGTGGGGTGGGGCAGGACAGCAA
GGGGGAGGATTGGGAAGACAATAGCAGGCATGCTGGGGACGCGGCCGCAATTTAACGCGAATTAATTCTG
TGGAATGTGTGTCAGTTAGGGTGTGGAAAGTCCCCAGGCTCCCCAGCAGGCAGAAGTATGCAAAGCATGC
ATCTCAATTAGTCAGCAACCAGGTGTGGAAAGTCCCCAGGCTCCCCAGCAGGCAGAAGTATGCAAAGCAT
GCATCTCAATTAGTCAGCAACCATAGTCCCGCCCCTAACTCCGCCCATCCCGCCCCTAACTCCGCCCAGT
TCCGCCCATTCTCCGCCCCATGGCTGACTAATTTTTTTTATTTATGCAGAGGCCGAGGCCGCCTCTGCCT
CTGAGCTATTCCAGAAGTAGTGAGGAGGCTTTTTTGGAGGCCTAGGCTTTTGCAAAAAGCTCCCGGGAGC
TTGTATATCCATTTTCGGATCTGATCAGCACGTGTTGACAATTAATCATCGGCATAGTATATCGGCATAG
TATAATACGACAAGGTGAGGAACTAAACCATGGCCAAGTTGACCAGTGCCGTTCCGGTGCTCACCGCGCG
CGACGTCGCCGGAGCGGTCGAGTTCTGGACCGACCGGCTCGGGTTCTCCCGGGACTTCGTGGAGGACGAC
TTCGCCGGTGTGGTCCGGGACGACGTGACCCTGTTCATCAGCGCGGTCCAGGACCAGGTGGTGCCGGACA
ACACCCTGGCCTGGGTGTGGGTGCGCGGCCTGGACGAGCTGTACGCCGAGTGGTCGGAGGTCGTGTCCAC
GAACTTCCGGGACGCCTCCGGGCCGGCCATGACCGAGATCGGCGAGCAGCCGTGGGGGCGGGAGTTCGCC
CTGCGCGACCCGGCCGGCAACTGCGTGCACTTCGTGGCCGAGGAGCAGGACTGAGTCGACAATCAACCTC
TGGATTACAAAATTTGTGAAAGATTGACTGGTATTCTTAACTATGTTGCTCCTTTTACGCTATGTGGATA
CGCTGCTTTAATGCCTTTGTATCATGCGTTAACTAAACTTGTTTATTGCAGCTTATAATGGTTACAAATA
AAGCAATAGCATCACAAATTTCACAAATAAAGCATTTTTTTCACTGCATTCTAGTTGTGGTTTGTCCAAA
CTCATCAATGTATCTTATCATGTCTGGAATTGACTCAAATGATGTCAATTAGTCTATCAGAAGCTCATCT
GGTCTCCCTTCCGGGGGACAAGACATCCCTGTTTAATATTTAAACAGCAGTGTTCCCAAACTGGGTTCTT
ATATCCCTTGCTCTGGTCAACCAGGTTGCAGGGTTTCCTGTCCTCACAGGAACGAAGTCCCTAAAGAAAC
AGTGGCAGCCAGGTTTAGCCCCGGAATTGACTGGATTCCTTTTTTAGGGCCCATTGGTATGGCTTTTTCC
CCGTATCCCCCCAGGTGTCTGCAGGCTCAAAGAGCAGCGAGAAGCGTTCAGAGGAAAGCGATCCCGTGCC
ACCTTCCCCGTGCCCGGGCTGTCCCCGCACGCTGCCGGCTCGGGGATGCGGGGGGAGCGCCGGACCGGAG
CGGAGCCCCGGGCGGCTCGCTGCTGCCCCCTAGCGGGGGAGGGACGTAATTACATCCCTGGGGGCTTTGG
GGGGGGGCTGTCCCTGATATCTATAACAAGAAAATATATATATAATAAGTTATCACGTAAGTAGAACATG
AAATAACAATATAATTATCGTATGAGTTAAATCTTAAAAGTCACGTAAAAGATAATCATGCGTCATTTTG
ACTCACGCGGTCGTTATAGTTCAAAATCAGTGACACTTACCGCATTGACAAGCACGCCTCACGGGAGCTC
CAAGCGGCGACTGAGATGTCCTAAATGCACAGCGACGGATTCGCGCTATTTAGAAAGAGAGAGCAATATT
TCAAGAATGCATGCGTCAATTTTACGCAGACTATCTTTCTAGGGTTAATCTAGCTGCATCAGGATCATAT
CGTCGGGTCTTTTTTCCGGCTCAGTCATCGCCCAAGCTGGCGCTATCTGGGCATCGGGGAGGAAGAAGCC
CGTGCCTTTTCCCGCGAGGTTGAAGCGGCATGGAAAGAGTTTGCCGAGGATGACTGCTGCTGCATTGACG
TTGAGCGAAAACGCACGTTTACCATGATGATTCGGGAAGGTGTGGCCATGCACGCCTTTAACGGTGAACT
GTTCGTTCAGGCCACCTGGGATACCAGTTCGTCGCGGCTTTTCCGGACACAGTTCCGGATGGTCAGCCCG
AAGCGCATCAGCAACCCGAACAATACCGGCGACAGCCGGAACTGCCGTGCCGGTGTGCAGATTAATGACA
GCGGTGCGGCGCTGGGATATTACGTCAGCGAGGACGGGTATCCTGGCTGGATGCCGCAGAAATGGACATG
GATACCCCGTGAGTTACCCGGCGGGCGCGCTTGGCGTAATCATGGTCATAGCTGTTTCCTGTGTGAAATT
GTTATCCGCTCACAATTCCACACAACATACGAGCCGGAAGCATAAAGTGTAAAGCCTGGGGTGCCTAATG
AGTGAGCTAACTCACATTAATTGCGTTGCGCTCACTGCCCGCTTTCCAGTCGGGAAACCTGTCGTGCCAG
CTGCATTAATGAATCGGCCAACGCGCGGGGAGAGGCGGTTTGCGTATTGGGCGCTCTTCCGCTTCCTCGC
TCACTGACTCGCTGCGCTCGGTCGTTCGGCTGCGGCGAGCGGTATCAGCTCACTCAAAGGCGGTAATACG
GTTATCCACAGAATCAGGGGATAACGCAGGAAAGAACATGTGAGCAAAAGGCCAGCAAAAGGCCAGGAAC
CGTAAAAAGGCCGCGTTGCTGGCGTTTTTCCATAGGCTCCGCCCCCCTGACGAGCATCACAAAAATCGAC
GCTCAAGTCAGAGGTGGCGAAACCCGACAGGACTATAAAGATACCAGGCGTTTCCCCCTGGAAGCTCCCT
CGTGCGCTCTCCTGTTCCGACCCTGCCGCTTACCGGATACCTGTCCGCCTTTCTCCCTTCGGGAAGCGTG
GCGCTTTCTCATAGCTCACGCTGTAGGTATCTCAGTTCGGTGTAGGTCGTTCGCTCCAAGCTGGGCTGTG
TGCACGAACCCCCCGTTCAGCCCGACCGCTGCGCCTTATCCGGTAACTATCGTCTTGAGTCCAACCCGGT
AAGACACGACTTATCGCCACTGGCAGCAGCCACTGGTAACAGGATTAGCAGAGCGAGGTATGTAGGCGGT
GCTACAGAGTTCTTGAAGTGGTGGCCTAACTACGGCTACACTAGAAGAACAGTATTTGGTATCTGCGCTC
TGCTGAAGCCAGTTACCTTCGGAAAAAGAGTTGGTAGCTCTTGATCCGGCAAACAAACCACCGCTGGTAG
CGGTGGTTTTTTTGTTTGCAAGCAGCAGATTACGCGCAGAAAAAAAGGATCTCAAGAAGATCCTTTGATC
TTTTCTACGGGGTCTGACGCTCAGTGGAACGAAAACTCACGTTAAGGGATTTTGGTCATGAGATTATCAA
AAAGGATCTTCACCTAGATCCTTTTAAATTAAAAATGAAGTTTTAAATCAATCTAAAGTATATATGAGTA
AACTTGGTCTGACAGTTACCAATGCTTAATCAGTGAGGCACCTATCTCAGCGATCTGTCTATTTCGTTCA
TCCATAGTTGCCTGACTCCCCGTCGTGTAGATAACTACGATACGGGAGGGCTTACCATCTGGCCCCAGTG
CTGCAATGATACCGCGAGACCCACGCTCACCGGCTCCAGATTTATCAGCAATAAACCAGCCAGCCGGAAG
GGCCGAGCGCAGAAGTGGTCCTGCAACTTTATCCGCCTCCATCCAGTCTATTAATTGTTGCCGGGAAGCT
AGAGTAAGTAGTTCGCCAGTTAATAGTTTGCGCAACGTTGTTGCCATTGCTACAGGCATCGTGGTGTCAC
GCTCGTCGTTTGGTATGGCTTCATTCAGCTCCGGTTCCCAACGATCAAGGCGAGTTACATGATCCCCCAT
GTTGTGCAAAAAAGCGGTTAGCTCCTTCGGTCCTCCGATCGTTGTCAGAAGTAAGTTGGCCGCAGTGTTA
TCACTCATGGTTATGGCAGCACTGCATAATTCTCTTACTGTCATGCCATCCGTAAGATGCTTTTCTGTGA
CTGGTGAGTACTCAACCAAGTCATTCTGAGAATAGTGTATGCGGCGACCGAGTTGCTCTTGCCCGGCGTC
AATACGGGATAATACCGCGCCACATAGCAGAACTTTAAAAGTGCTCATCATTGGAAAACGTTCTTCGGGG
CGAAAACTCTCAAGGATCTTACCGCTGTTGAGATCCAGTTCGATGTAACCCACTCGTGCACCCAACTGAT
CTTCAGCATCTTTTACTTTCACCAGCGTTTCTGGGTGAGCAAAAACAGGAAGGCAAAATGCCGCAAAAAA
GGGAATAAGGGCGACACGGAAATGTTGAATACTCAT
